Addgene plasmid #234563: pLV-mEGFP-hCTNNA1_P-linker 4A
Purpose: CTNNA1 Phospholinker phospho-mutant
Depositing lab: Cara Gottardi. Depositing organization: Northwestern University. Publication: alpha-Catenin force-sensitive binding and sequestration of LZTS2 leads to cytokinesis failure. Wang Y, Yemelyanov A, Go CD, Kim SK, Quinn JM, Flozak AS, Le PM, Liang S, Gingras AC, Ikura M, Ishiyama N, Gottardi CJ. J Cell Biol. 2025 Mar 3;224(3):e202308124. doi: 10.1083/jcb.202308124. Epub 2025 Jan 9. PubMed 39786338.
Backbone
  Vector backbone: pLV[Exp]-CMV>mEGFP-_E-catenin EF1A(core)>Puro
  Backbone manufacturer: VectorBuilder
  Vector type: Lentiviral
  Selectable markers: Puromycin
Growth in bacteria
  Bacterial resistance: Ampicillin, 100 μg/mL
  Growth temperature: 37°C
  Growth strain: NEB Stable
  Copy number: High Copy
Gene/Insert
  Gene/Insert name: mEGFP:hCTNNA1_P-linker 4A (alt name: Alpha-E-catenin P-linker phospho-mutant)
  Species: H. sapiens (human)
  Mutation: S641A, S652A, S655A, T658A
  Entrez Gene: CTNNA1 (a.k.a. CAP102, MDBS2, MDPT2)
  Promoter: CMV
  Tag / fusion protein: mEGFP (N terminal on insert)
  Cloning method: Gene Synthesis
Resource information
  A portion of this plasmid was derived from a plasmid made by: Human gene
Terms and licenses: Academic/Nonprofit Terms; Industry Terms: Not Available to Industry
Depositor comments: Enhanced GFP contains A206K mutation to prevent GFP homodimerization. Please visit https://doi.org/10.1101/2024.09.06.611639 for bioRxiv preprint.
How to cite: pLV-mEGFP-hCTNNA1_P-linker 4A was a gift from Cara Gottardi (Addgene plasmid # 234563 ; http://n2t.net/addgene:234563 ; RRID:Addgene_234563)
