[The description below was written by a language model from this plasmid's Addgene catalogue record and pLannotate feature annotations shown in this document.]
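Description:
pLV-mEGFP-hCTNNA1_P-linker 4A is a third-generation-style, self-inactivating HIV-1 lentiviral expression plasmid (about 11.4 kb) built on a VectorBuilder pLV backbone for stable expression of a fluorescently tagged human alpha-E-catenin mutant in mammalian cells. It is propagated in E. coli through a high-copy ColE1/pUC-type origin with ampicillin resistance, and also carries f1 and SV40 origins plus remnants of lac regulatory and lacZα sequences from the parental cloning vector. The viral genome is transcribed from an RSV promoter fused to a truncated 5' LTR. It contains the Ψ packaging signal with a gag fragment, the RRE for Rev-dependent nuclear export, the cPPT/CTS, a WPRE to boost transcript levels, and a ΔU3 3' LTR that inactivates LTR promoter activity after integration, followed by an SV40 polyadenylation signal.

The payload is driven by the CMV enhancer/promoter and encodes monomeric EGFP fused to the N terminus of full-length human CTNNA1; the GFP carries the A206K substitution to prevent homodimerization. The catenin coding sequence was made by gene synthesis and bears four alanine substitutions (S641A, S652A, S655A, T658A) in the phospho-linker region, giving a non-phosphorylatable "4A" mutant. Gateway attB sites flank the promoter and open reading frame, reflecting modular assembly. Downstream, an EF-1α core promoter with an HTLV-1 LTR-derived element drives puromycin N-acetyltransferase, allowing selection of transduced cells. The record describes the construct as a phospho-linker phospho-mutant. It was deposited with a study of force-sensitive alpha-catenin binding and cytokinesis failure, which suggests use in comparing the localization and function of this mutant with other alpha-catenin variants.
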