Features (pLannotate 1.2.2; 33 found; start..end, strand, type, name):
      3..229     +  promoter       RSV promoter: Rous sarcoma virus enhancer/promoter
    230..410     +  LTR            5' LTR (truncated): truncated 5' long terminal repeat (LTR) from HIV-1
    457..582     +  misc_feature   HIV-1 Ψ: packaging signal of human immunodeficiency virus type 1
    566..929     +  CDS            HIV-1 gag (fragment): gag protein from human immunodeficiency virus 1; gag
   1075..1308    +  misc_feature   RRE: The Rev response element (RRE) of HIV-1 allows for Rev-dependent mRNA export from the nucleus to the cytoplasm.
   1685..1785    +  CDS            Rev (fragment): human immunodeficiency virus 1 (HIV-1) Rev protein; rev; enhances nuclear export of unspliced and incompletely spliced viral mRNAs
   1803..1920    +  misc_feature   cPPT/CTS: central polypurine tract and central termination sequence of HIV-1
   1929..1949    +  protein_bind   attB4: mutant version of attB; core recombination site for the Gateway® BP reaction BP Clonase™
   2010..2313    +  enhancer       CMV enhancer: human cytomegalovirus immediate early enhancer
   2314..2517    +  promoter       CMV promoter: human cytomegalovirus (CMV) immediate early promoter
   2539..2559    +  protein_bind   attB1: mutant version of attB; core recombination site for the Gateway® BP reaction BP Clonase™
   2576..3292    +  CDS            mEGFP: mEGFP is a basic (constitutively fluorescent) green fluorescent protein published in 2002, derived from Aequorea victoria. It has moderate acid sensitivity.
   3317..6034    +  CDS            CTNNA1: CTNA1_HUMAN - Experimental evidence at protein level: Swiss-Prot protein existence level 1. Associates with the cytoplasmic domain of a variety of cadherins. The association of catenins to cadherins produces a complex which is linked to the actin filament network, and which seems to be of primary importance for cadherins cell-adhesion properties. Can associate with both E- and N-cadherins. Originally believed to be a stable component of E-cadherin/catenin adhesion complexes and to mediate the linkage of cadherins to the actin cytoskeleton at adherens junctions. In contrast, cortical actin was
   6047..6067    -  protein_bind   attB2: mutant version of attB; core recombination site for the Gateway® BP reaction BP Clonase™
   6100..6311    +  promoter       EF-1α core promoter: core promoter for human elongation factor EF-1α
   6324..6592    +  LTR            5' LTR (truncated): truncated 5' long terminal repeat (LTR) from human T-cell leukemia virus (HTLV) type 1
   6620..7219    +  CDS            PuroR: puromycin N-acetyltransferase; pac from Streptomyces alboniger; confers resistance to puromycin
   7253..7841    +  misc_feature   WPRE: woodchuck hepatitis virus posttranscriptional regulatory element
   7908..7927    +  misc_feature   cPPT/CTS (fragment): central polypurine tract and central termination sequence of HIV-1
   7929..8162    +  LTR            3' LTR (ΔU3): self-inactivating 3' long terminal repeat (LTR) from HIV-1
   8234..8355    +  polyA_signal   SV40 poly(A) signal: SV40 polyadenylation signal
   8395..8530    +  rep_origin     SV40 ori: SV40 origin of replication
   8551..8569    -  promoter       T7 promoter: promoter for bacteriophage T7 RNA polymerase
   8577..8732    +  CDS            lacZα (fragment): LacZα fragment of β-galactosidase; lacZ fragment
   8737..9165    +  rep_origin     f1 ori (sequence partly withheld): f1 bacteriophage origin of replication; arrow indicates direction of (+) strand synthesis
   9218..9322    +  promoter       AmpR promoter: bla
   9323..10183   +  CDS            AmpR: β-lactamase; bla; confers resistance to ampicillin, carbenicillin, and related antibiotics
  10354..10942   +  rep_origin     ori: high-copy-number ColE1/pMB1/pBR322/pUC origin of replication
  11125..11217   +  CDS            lacI (fragment): lac repressor; lacI; The lac repressor binds to the lac operator to inhibit transcription in E. coli. This inhibition can be relieved by adding lactose or isopropyl-β-D-thiogalactopyranoside (IPTG).
  11230..11251   +  protein_bind   CAP binding site: CAP binding activates transcription in the presence of cAMP. E. coli catabolite activator protein
  11266..11296   +  promoter       lac promoter: promoter for the E. coli lac operon
  11300..11322   +  protein_bind   lac operator (fragment): The lac repressor binds to the lac operator to inhibit transcription in E. coli. This inhibition can be relieved by adding lactose or isopropyl-β-D-thiogalactopyranoside (IPTG). lac repressor encoded by lacI
  11365..11383   +  promoter       T3 promoter: promoter for bacteriophage T3 RNA polymerase
>Addgene plasmid #234563 | pLV-mEGFP-hCTNNA1_P-linker 4A | addgene full sequence | sequence record 475752 | Addgene NGS Result
AATGTAGTCTTATGCAATACTCTTGTAGTCTTGCAACATGGTAACGATGAGTTAGCAACATGCCTTACAA
GGAGAGAAAAAGCACCGTGCATGCCGATTGGTGGAAGTAAGGTGGTACGATCGTGCCTTATTAGGAAGGC
AACAGACGGGTCTGACATGGATTGGACGAACCACTGAATTGCCGCATTGCAGAGATATTGTATTTAAGTG
CCTAGCTCGATACATAAACGGGTCTCTCTGGTTAGACCAGATCTGAGCCTGGGAGCTCTCTGGCTAACTA
GGGAACCCACTGCTTAAGCCTCAATAAAGCTTGCCTTGAGTGCTTCAAGTAGTGTGTGCCCGTCTGTTGT
GTGACTCTGGTAACTAGAGATCCCTCAGACCCTTTTAGTCAGTGTGGAAAATCTCTAGCAGTGGCGCCCG
AACAGGGACTTGAAAGCGAAAGGGAAACCAGAGGAGCTCTCTCGACGCAGGACTCGGCTTGCTGAAGCGC
GCACGGCAAGAGGCGAGGGGCGGCGACTGGTGAGTACGCCAAAAATTTTGACTAGCGGAGGCTAGAAGGA
GAGAGATGGGTGCGAGAGCGTCAGTATTAAGCGGGGGAGAATTAGATCGCGATGGGAAAAAATTCGGTTA
AGGCCAGGGGGAAAGAAAAAATATAAATTAAAACATATAGTATGGGCAAGCAGGGAGCTAGAACGATTCG
CAGTTAATCCTGGCCTGTTAGAAACATCAGAAGGCTGTAGACAAATACTGGGACAGCTACAACCATCCCT
TCAGACAGGATCAGAAGAACTTAGATCATTATATAATACAGTAGCAACCCTCTATTGTGTGCATCAAAGG
ATAGAGATAAAAGACACCAAGGAAGCTTTAGACAAGATAGAGGAAGAGCAAAACAAAAGTAAGACCACCG
CACAGCAAGCGGCCGCTGATCTTCAGACCTGGAGGAGGAGATATGAGGGACAATTGGAGAAGTGAATTAT
ATAAATATAAAGTAGTAAAAATTGAACCATTAGGAGTAGCACCCACCAAGGCAAAGAGAAGAGTGGTGCA
GAGAGAAAAAAGAGCAGTGGGAATAGGAGCTTTGTTCCTTGGGTTCTTGGGAGCAGCAGGAAGCACTATG
GGCGCAGCGTCAATGACGCTGACGGTACAGGCCAGACAATTATTGTCTGGTATAGTGCAGCAGCAGAACA
ATTTGCTGAGGGCTATTGAGGCGCAACAGCATCTGTTGCAACTCACAGTCTGGGGCATCAAGCAGCTCCA
GGCAAGAATCCTGGCTGTGGAAAGATACCTAAAGGATCAACAGCTCCTGGGGATTTGGGGTTGCTCTGGA
AAACTCATTTGCACCACTGCTGTGCCTTGGAATGCTAGTTGGAGTAATAAATCTCTGGAACAGATTTGGA
ATCACACGACCTGGATGGAGTGGGACAGAGAAATTAACAATTACACAAGCTTAATACACTCCTTAATTGA
AGAATCGCAAAACCAGCAAGAAAAGAATGAACAAGAATTATTGGAATTAGATAAATGGGCAAGTTTGTGG
AATTGGTTTAACATAACAAATTGGCTGTGGTATATAAAATTATTCATAATGATAGTAGGAGGCTTGGTAG
GTTTAAGAATAGTTTTTGCTGTACTTTCTATAGTGAATAGAGTTAGGCAGGGATATTCACCATTATCGTT
TCAGACCCACCTCCCAACCCCGAGGGGACCCGACAGGCCCGAAGGAATAGAAGAAGAAGGTGGAGAGAGA
GACAGAGACAGATCCATTCGATTAGTGAACGGATCTCGACGGTATCGCTAGCTTTTAAAAGAAAAGGGGG
GATTGGGGGGTACAGTGCAGGGGAAAGAATAGTAGACATAATAGCAACAGACATACAAACTAAAGAATTA
CAAAAACAAATTACAAAAATTCAAAATTTTACTAGTATCAACTTTGTATAGAAAAGTTGTAGTTATTAAT
AGTAATCAATTACGGGGTCATTAGTTCATAGCCCATATATGGAGTTCCGCGTTACATAACTTACGGTAAA
TGGCCCGCCTGGCTGACCGCCCAACGACCCCCGCCCATTGACGTCAATAATGACGTATGTTCCCATAGTA
ACGCCAATAGGGACTTTCCATTGACGTCAATGGGTGGAGTATTTACGGTAAACTGCCCACTTGGCAGTAC
ATCAAGTGTATCATATGCCAAGTACGCCCCCTATTGACGTCAATGACGGTAAATGGCCCGCCTGGCATTA
TGCCCAGTACATGACCTTATGGGACTTTCCTACTTGGCAGTACATCTACGTATTAGTCATCGCTATTACC
ATGGTGATGCGGTTTTGGCAGTACATCAATGGGCGTGGATAGCGGTTTGACTCACGGGGATTTCCAAGTC
TCCACCCCATTGACGTCAATGGGAGTTTGTTTTGGCACCAAAATCAACGGGACTTTCCAAAATGTCGTAA
CAACTCCGCCCCATTGACGCAAATGGGCGGTAGGCGTGTACGGTGGGAGGTCTATATAAGCAGAGCTGGT
TTAGTGAACCGTCAGATCCAAGTTTGTACAAAAAAGCAGGCTCTCGAGTGCCACCATGGTGAGCAAGGGC
GAGGAGCTGTTCACCGGGGTGGTGCCCATCCTGGTCGAGCTGGACGGCGACGTAAACGGCCACAAGTTCA
GCGTGTCCGGCGAGGGCGAGGGCGATGCCACCTACGGCAAGCTGACCCTGAAGTTCATCTGCACCACCGG
CAAGCTGCCCGTGCCCTGGCCCACCCTCGTGACCACCCTGACCTACGGCGTGCAGTGCTTCAGCCGCTAC
CCCGACCACATGAAGCAGCACGACTTCTTCAAGTCCGCCATGCCCGAAGGCTACGTCCAGGAGCGCACCA
TCTTCTTCAAGGACGACGGCAACTACAAGACCCGCGCCGAGGTGAAGTTCGAGGGCGACACCCTGGTGAA
CCGCATCGAGCTGAAGGGCATCGACTTCAAGGAGGACGGCAACATCCTGGGGCACAAGCTGGAGTACAAC
TACAACAGCCACAACGTCTATATCATGGCCGACAAGCAGAAGAACGGCATCAAGGTGAACTTCAAGATCC
GCCACAACATCGAGGACGGCAGCGTGCAGCTCGCCGACCACTACCAGCAGAACACCCCCATCGGCGACGG
CCCCGTGCTGCTGCCCGACAACCACTACCTGAGCACCCAGTCCAAGCTGAGCAAAGACCCCAACGAGAAG
CGCGATCACATGGTCCTGCTGGAGTTCGTGACCGCCGCCGGGATCACTCTCGGCATGGACGAGCTGTACA
AGGGCAGCGGCAGCGGCAGCTCTAGAATGACTGCTGTCCATGCAGGCAACATAAACTTCAAGTGGGATCC
TAAAAGTCTAGAGATCAGGACTCTGGCAGTTGAGAGACTGTTGGAGCCTCTTGTTACACAGGTTACAACC
CTTGTAAACACCAATAGTAAAGGGCCCTCTAATAAGAAGAGAGGTCGTTCTAAGAAGGCCCATGTTTTGG
CTGCATCTGTTGAACAAGCAACTGAGAATTTCTTGGAGAAGGGGGATAAAATTGCGAAGGAGAGCCAGTT
TCTCAAGGAGGAGCTTGTGGCTGCTGTAGAAGATGTTCGAAAACAAGGTGATTTGATGAAGGCTGCTGCA
GGAGAGTTCGCAGATGATCCCTGCTCTTCTGTGAAGCGAGGCAACATGGTTCGGGCAGCTCGAGCTTTGC
TCTCTGCTGTTACCCGGTTGCTGATTTTGGCTGACATGGCAGATGTCTACAAATTACTTGTTCAGCTGAA
AGTTGTGGAAGATGGTATCTTGAAGTTGAGGAATGCTGGCAATGAACAAGACTTAGGAATCCAGTATAAA
GCCCTAAAACCTGAAGTGGATAAGCTGAACATTATGGCAGCCAAAAGACAACAGGAATTGAAAGATGTTG
GCCATCGTGATCAGATGGCTGCAGCTAGAGGAATCCTGCAGAAGAACGTTCCGATCCTCTATACTGCATC
CCAGGCATGCCTACAGCACCCTGATGTCGCAGCCTATAAGGCCAACAGGGACCTGATATACAAGCAGCTG
CAGCAGGCGGTCACAGGCATTTCCAATGCAGCCCAGGCCACTGCCTCAGACGATGCCTCACAGCACCAGG
GTGGAGGAGGAGGAGAACTGGCATATGCACTCAATAACTTTGACAAACAAATCATTGTGGACCCCTTGAG
CTTCAGCGAGGAGCGCTTTAGGCCTTCCCTGGAGGAGCGTCTGGAAAGCATCATTAGTGGGGCTGCCTTG
ATGGCCGACTCGTCCTGCACGCGTGATGACCGTCGTGAGCGAATTGTGGCAGAGTGTAATGCTGTCCGCC
AGGCCCTGCAGGACCTGCTTTCGGAGTACATGGGCAATGCTGGACGTAAAGAAAGAAGTGATGCACTCAA
TTCTGCAATAGATAAAATGACCAAGAAGACCAGGGACTTGCGTAGACAGCTCCGCAAAGCTGTCATGGAC
CACGTTTCAGATTCTTTCCTGGAAACCAATGTTCCACTTTTGGTATTGATTGAAGCTGCAAAGAATGGAA
ATGAGAAAGAAGTTAAGGAGTATGCCCAAGTTTTCCGTGAACATGCCAACAAATTGATTGAGGTTGCCAA
CTTGGCCTGTTCCATCTCAAATAATGAAGAAGGTGTAAAGCTTGTTCGAATGTCTGCAAGCCAGTTAGAA
GCCCTCTGTCCTCAGGTTATTAATGCTGCACTGGCTTTAGCAGCAAAACCACAGAGTAAACTGGCCCAAG
AGAACATGGATCTTTTTAAAGAACAATGGGAAAAACAAGTCCGTGTTCTCACAGATGCTGTCGATGACAT
TACTTCCATTGATGACTTCTTGGCTGTCTCAGAGAATCACATTTTGGAAGATGTGAACAAATGTGTCATT
GCTCTCCAAGAGAAGGATGTGGATGGCCTGGACCGCACAGCTGGTGCAATTCGAGGCCGGGCAGCCCGGG
TCATTCACGTAGTCACCTCAGAGATGGACAACTATGAGCCAGGAGTCTACACAGAGAAGGTTCTGGAAGC
CACTAAGCTGCTCTCCAACACAGTCATGCCACGTTTTACTGAGCAAGTAGAAGCAGCCGTGGAAGCCCTC
AGCTCGGACCCTGCCCAGCCCATGGATGAGAATGAGTTTATCGATGCTTCCCGCCTGGTATATGATGGCA
TCCGGGACATCAGGAAAGCAGTGCTGATGATAAGGACCCCTGAGGAGTTGGATGACGCAGACTTTGAGAC
AGAAGATTTTGATGTCAGAGCAAGGACGGCAGTCCAGGCAGAAGACGATCAGCTGATAGCTGGCCAGAGT
GCCCGGGCGATCATGGCTCAGCTTCCCCAGGAGCAAAAAGCGAAGATTGCGGAACAGGTGGCCAGCTTCC
AGGAAGAAAAGAGCAAGCTGGATGCTGAAGTGTCCAAATGGGACGACAGTGGCAATGACATCATTGTGCT
GGCCAAGCAGATGTGCATGATTATGATGGAGATGACAGACTTTACCCGAGGTAAAGGACCACTCAAAAAT
ACATCGGATGTCATCAGTGCTGCCAAGAAAATTGCTGAGGCAGGATCCAGGATGGACAAGCTTGGCCGCA
CCATTGCAGACCATTGCCCCGACTCGGCTTGCAAGCAGGACCTGCTGGCCTACCTGCAACGCATCGCCCT
CTACTGCCACCAGCTGAACATCTGCAGCAAGGTCAAGGCCGAGGTGCAGAATCTCGGCGGGGAGCTTGTT
GTCTCTGGGGTGGACAGCGCCATGTCCCTGATCCAGGCAGCCAAGAACTTGATGAATGCTGTGGTGCAGA
CAGTGAAGGCATCCTACGTCGCCTCTACCAAATACCAAAAGTCACAGGGTATGGCTTCCCTCAACCTTCC
TGCTGTGTCATGGAAGATGAAGGCACCAGAGAAAAAGCCATTGGTGAAGAGAGAGAAACAGGATGAGACA
CAGACCAAGATTAAACGGGCATCTCAGAAGAAGCACGTGAACCCGGTGCAGGCCCTCAGCGAGTTCAAAG
CTATGGACAGCATCTAATCTAGAACCCAGCTTTCTTGTACAAAGTGGAAGGATCTGCGATCGCTCCGGTG
CCCGTCAGTGGGCAGAGCGCACATCGCCCACAGTCCCCGAGAAGTTGGGGGGAGGGGTCGGCAATTGAAC
GGGTGCCTAGAGAAGGTGGCGCGGGGTAAACTGGGAAAGTGATGTCGTGTACTGGCTCCGCCTTTTTCCC
GAGGGTGGGGGAGAACCGTATATAAGTGCAGTAGTCGCCGTGAACGTTCTTTTTCGCAACGGGTTTGCCG
CCAGAACACAGCTGAAGCTTCGAGGGGCTCGCATCTCTCCTTCACGCGCCCGCCGCCCTACCTGAGGCCG
CCATCCACGCCGGTTGAGTCGCGTTCTGCCGCCTCCCGCCTGTGGTGCCTCCTGAACTGCGTCCGCCGTC
TAGGTAAGTTTAAAGCTCAGGTCGAGACCGGGCCTTTGTCCGGCGCTCCCTTGGAGCCTACCTAGACTCA
GCCGGCTCTCCACGCTTTGCCTGACCCTGCTTGCTCAACTCTACGTCTTTGTTTCGTTTTCTGTTCTGCG
CCGTTACAGATCCAAGCTGTGACCGGCGCCTACGCCACCATGACCGAGTACAAGCCCACGGTGCGCCTCG
CCACCCGCGACGACGTCCCCAGGGCCGTACGCACCCTCGCCGCCGCGTTCGCCGACTACCCCGCCACGCG
CCACACCGTCGATCCGGACCGCCACATCGAGCGGGTCACCGAGCTGCAAGAACTCTTCCTCACGCGCGTC
GGGCTCGACATCGGCAAGGTGTGGGTCGCGGACGACGGCGCCGCGGTGGCGGTCTGGACCACGCCGGAGA
GCGTCGAAGCGGGGGCGGTGTTCGCCGAGATCGGCCCGCGCATGGCCGAGTTGAGCGGTTCCCGGCTGGC
CGCGCAGCAACAGATGGAAGGCCTCCTGGCGCCGCACCGGCCCAAGGAGCCCGCGTGGTTCCTGGCCACC
GTCGGCGTCTCGCCCGACCACCAGGGCAAGGGTCTGGGCAGCGCCGTCGTGCTCCCCGGAGTGGAGGCGG
CCGAGCGCGCCGGGGTGCCCGCCTTCCTGGAGACCTCCGCGCCCCGCAACCTCCCCTTCTACGAGCGGCT
CGGCTTCACCGTCACCGCCGACGTCGAGGTGCCCGAAGGACCGCGCACCTGGTGCATGACCCGCAAGCCC
GGTGCCTGACAACTTTATTATACATAGTTGATCAATTCCGATAATCAACCTCTGGATTACAAAATTTGTG
AAAGATTGACTGGTATTCTTAACTATGTTGCTCCTTTTACGCTATGTGGATACGCTGCTTTAATGCCTTT
GTATCATGCTATTGCTTCCCGTATGGCTTTCATTTTCTCCTCCTTGTATAAATCCTGGTTGCTGTCTCTT
TATGAGGAGTTGTGGCCCGTTGTCAGGCAACGTGGCGTGGTGTGCACTGTGTTTGCTGACGCAACCCCCA
CTGGTTGGGGCATTGCCACCACCTGTCAGCTCCTTTCCGGGACTTTCGCTTTCCCCCTCCCTATTGCCAC
GGCGGAACTCATCGCCGCCTGCCTTGCCCGCTGCTGGACAGGGGCTCGGCTGTTGGGCACTGACAATTCC
GTGGTGTTGTCGGGGAAGCTGACGTCCTTTCCATGGCTGCTCGCCTGTGTTGCCACCTGGATTCTGCGCG
GGACGTCCTTCTGCTACGTCCCTTCGGCCCTCAATCCAGCGGACCTTCCTTCCCGCGGCCTGCTGCCGGC
TCTGCGGCCTCTTCCGCGTCTTCGCCTTCGCCCTCAGACGAGTCGGATCTCCCTTTGGGCCGCCTCCCCG
CATCGGGAATTCCCGCGGTTCGCTTTAAGACCAATGACTTACAAGGCAGCTGTAGATCTTAGCCACTTTT
TAAAAGAAAAGGGGGGACTGGAAGGGCTAATTCACTCCCAACGAAGACAAGATCTGCTTTTTGCTTGTAC
TGGGTCTCTCTGGTTAGACCAGATCTGAGCCTGGGAGCTCTCTGGCTAACTAGGGAACCCACTGCTTAAG
CCTCAATAAAGCTTGCCTTGAGTGCTTCAAGTAGTGTGTGCCCGTCTGTTGTGTGACTCTGGTAACTAGA
GATCCCTCAGACCCTTTTAGTCAGTGTGGAAAATCTCTAGCAGTAGTAGTTCATGTCATCTTATTATTCA
GTATTTATAACTTGCAAAGAAATGAATATCAGAGAGTGAGAGGAACTTGTTTATTGCAGCTTATAATGGT
TACAAATAAAGCAATAGCATCACAAATTTCACAAATAAAGCATTTTTTTCACTGCATTCTAGTTGTGGTT
TGTCCAAACTCATCAATGTATCTTATCATGTCTGGCTCTAGCTATCCCGCCCCTAACTCCGCCCATCCCG
CCCCTAACTCCGCCCAGTTCCGCCCATTCTCCGCCCCATGGCTGACTAATTTTTTTTATTTATGCAGAGG
CCGAGGCCGCCTCGGCCTCTGAGCTATTCCAGAAGTAGTGAGGAGGCTTTTTTGGAGGCCTAGGGACGTA
CCCAATTCGCCCTATAGTGAGTCGTATTACGCGCGCTCACTGGCCGTCGTTTTACAACGTCGTGACTGGG
AAAACCCTGGCGTTACCCAACTTAATCGCCTTGCAGCACATCCCCCTTTCGCCAGCTGGCGTAATAGCGA
AGAGGCCCGCACCGATCGCCCTTCCCAACAGTTGCGCAGCCTGAATGGCGAATGGG
[124 nt withheld, positions 8737-8860]
C
[91 nt withheld, positions 8862-8952]
A
[49 nt withheld, positions 8954-9002]
CCTTTGACGTTGGAGTCCACGTTCTTT
[37 nt withheld, positions 9030-9066]
ACCCTATCTCGGTCTATTCTTTTGATTTATAAGGGATTTTGCCGATTTCGGCCTATTGGTTAAAAAATGA
GCTGATTTAACAAAAATTTAACGCGAATTTTAACAAAATATTAACGCTTACAATTTAGGTGGCACTTTTC
GGGGAAATGTGCGCGGAACCCCTATTTGTTTATTTTTCTAAATACATTCAAATATGTATCCGCTCATGAG
ACAATAACCCTGATAAATGCTTCAATAATATTGAAAAAGGAAGAGTATGAGTATTCAACATTTCCGTGTC
GCCCTTATTCCCTTTTTTGCGGCATTTTGCCTTCCTGTTTTTGCTCACCCAGAAACGCTGGTGAAAGTAA
AAGATGCTGAAGATCAGTTGGGTGCACGAGTGGGTTACATCGAACTGGATCTCAACAGCGGTAAGATCCT
TGAGAGTTTTCGCCCCGAAGAACGTTTTCCAATGATGAGCACTTTTAAAGTTCTGCTATGTGGCGCGGTA
TTATCCCGTATTGACGCCGGGCAAGAGCAACTCGGTCGCCGCATACACTATTCTCAGAATGACTTGGTTG
AGTACTCACCAGTCACAGAAAAGCATCTTACGGATGGCATGACAGTAAGAGAATTATGCAGTGCTGCCAT
AACCATGAGTGATAACACTGCGGCCAACTTACTTCTGACAACGATCGGAGGACCGAAGGAGCTAACCGCT
TTTTTGCACAACATGGGGGATCATGTAACTCGCCTTGATCGTTGGGAACCGGAGCTGAATGAAGCCATAC
CAAACGACGAGCGTGACACCACGATGCCTGTAGCAATGGCAACAACGTTGCGCAAACTATTAACTGGCGA
ACTACTTACTCTAGCTTCCCGGCAACAATTAATAGACTGGATGGAGGCGGATAAAGTTGCAGGACCACTT
CTGCGCTCGGCCCTTCCGGCTGGCTGGTTTATTGCTGATAAATCTGGAGCCGGTGAGCGTGGGTCTCGCG
GTATCATTGCAGCACTGGGGCCAGATGGTAAGCCCTCCCGTATCGTAGTTATCTACACGACGGGGAGTCA
GGCAACTATGGATGAACGAAATAGACAGATCGCTGAGATAGGTGCCTCACTGATTAAGCATTGGTAACTG
TCAGACCAAGTTTACTCATATATACTTTAGATTGATTTAAAACTTCATTTTTAATTTAAAAGGATCTAGG
TGAAGATCCTTTTTGATAATCTCATGACCAAAATCCCTTAACGTGAGTTTTCGTTCCACTGAGCGTCAGA
CCCCGTAGAAAAGATCAAAGGATCTTCTTGAGATCCTTTTTTTCTGCGCGTAATCTGCTGCTTGCAAACA
AAAAAACCACCGCTACCAGCGGTGGTTTGTTTGCCGGATCAAGAGCTACCAACTCTTTTTCCGAAGGTAA
CTGGCTTCAGCAGAGCGCAGATACCAAATACTGTTCTTCTAGTGTAGCCGTAGTTAGGCCACCACTTCAA
GAACTCTGTAGCACCGCCTACATACCTCGCTCTGCTAATCCTGTTACCAGTGGCTGCTGCCAGTGGCGAT
AAGTCGTGTCTTACCGGGTTGGACTCAAGACGATAGTTACCGGATAAGGCGCAGCGGTCGGGCTGAACGG
GGGGTTCGTGCACACAGCCCAGCTTGGAGCGAACGACCTACACCGAACTGAGATACCTACAGCGTGAGCT
ATGAGAAAGCGCCACGCTTCCCGAAGAGAGAAAGGCGGACAGGTATCCGGTAAGCGGCAGGGTCGGAACA
GGAGAGCGCACGAGGGAGCTTCCAGGGGGAAACGCCTGGTATCTTTATAGTCCTGTCGGGTTTCGCCACC
TCTGACTTGAGCGTCGATTTTTGTGATGCTCGTCAGGGGGGCGGAGCCTATGGAAAAACGCCAGCAACGC
GGCCTTTTTACGGTTCCTGGCCTTTTGCTGGCCTTTTGCTCACATGTTCTTTCCTGCGTTATCCCCTGAT
TCTGTGGATAACCGTATTACCGCCTTTGAGTGAGCTGATACCGCTCGCCGCAGCCGAACGACCGAGCGCA
GCGAGTCAGTGAGCGAGGAAGCGGAAGAGCGCCCAATACGCAAACCGCCTCTCCCCGCGCGTTGGCCGAT
TCATTAATGCAGCTGGCACGACAGGTTTCCCGACTGGAAAGCGGGCAGTGAGCGCAACGCAATTAATGTG
AGTTAGCTCACTCATTAGGCACCCCAGGCTTTACACTTTATGCTTCCGGCTCGTATGTTGTGTGGAATTG
TGAGCGGATAACAATTTCACACAGGAAACAGCTATGACCATGATTACGCCAAGCGCGCAATTAACCCTCA
CTAAAGGGAACAAAAGCTGGAGCTGCAAGCTT
